>Addgene plasmid #144080 | TFORF1136 | addgene full sequence | sequence record 396176 | Addgene NGS Result
TTAATGTAGTCTTATGCAATACTCTTGTAGTCTTGCAACATGGTAACGATGAGTTAGCAACATGCCTTAC
AAGGAGAGAAAAAGCACCGTGCATGCCGATTGGTGGAAGTAAGGTGGTACGATCGTGCCTTATTAGGAAG
GCAACAGACGGGTCTGACATGGATTGGACGAACCACTGAATTGCCGCATTGCAGAGATATTGTATTTAAG
TGCCTAGCTCGATACATAAACGGGTCTCTCTGGTTAGACCAGATCTGAGCCTGGGAGCTCTCTGGCTAAC
TAGGGAACCCACTGCTTAAGCCTCAATAAAGCTTGCCTTGAGTGCTTCAAGTAGTGTGTGCCCGTCTGTT
GTGTGACTCTGGTAACTAGAGATCCCTCAGACCCTTTTAGTCAGTGTGGAAAATCTCTAGCAGTGGCGCC
CGAACAGGGACTTGAAAGCGAAAGGGAAACCAGAGGAGCTCTCTCGACGCAGGACTCGGCTTGCTGAAGC
GCGCACGGCAAGAGGCGAGGGGCGGCGACTGGTGAGTACGCCAAAAATTTTGACTAGCGGAGGCTAGAAG
GAGAGAGATGGGTGCGAGAGCGTCAGTATTAAGCGGGGGAGAATTAGATCGCGATGGGAAAAAATTCGGT
TAAGGCCAGGGGGAAAGAAAAAATATAAATTAAAACATATAGTATGGGCAAGCAGGGAGCTAGAACGATT
CGCAGTTAATCCTGGCCTGTTAGAAACATCAGAAGGCTGTAGACAAATACTGGGACAGCTACAACCATCC
CTTCAGACAGGATCAGAAGAACTTAGATCATTATATAATACAGTAGCAACCCTCTATTGTGTGCATCAAA
GGATAGAGATAAAAGACACCAAGGAAGCTTTAGACAAGATAGAGGAAGAGCAAAACAAAAGTAAGACCAC
CGCACAGCAAGCGGCCGCTGATCTTCAGACCTGGAGGAGGAGATATGAGGGACAATTGGAGAAGTGAATT
ATATAAATATAAAGTAGTAAAAATTGAACCATTAGGAGTAGCACCCACCAAGGCAAAGAGAAGAGTGGTG
CAGAGAGAAAAAAGAGCAGTGGGAATAGGAGCTTTGTTCCTTGGGTTCTTGGGAGCAGCAGGAAGCACTA
TGGGCGCAGCGTCAATGACGCTGACGGTACAGGCCAGACAATTATTGTCTGGTATAGTGCAGCAGCAGAA
CAATTTGCTGAGGGCTATTGAGGCGCAACAGCATCTGTTGCAACTCACAGTCTGGGGCATCAAGCAGCTC
CAGGCAAGAATCCTGGCTGTGGAAAGATACCTAAAGGATCAACAGCTCCTGGGGATTTGGGGTTGCTCTG
GAAAACTCATTTGCACCACTGCTGTGCCTTGGAATGCTAGTTGGAGTAATAAATCTCTGGAACAGATTTG
GAATCACACGACCTGGATGGAGTGGGACAGAGAAATTAACAATTACACAAGCTTAATACACTCCTTAATT
GAAGAATCGCAAAACCAGCAAGAAAAGAATGAACAAGAATTATTGGAATTAGATAAATGGGCAAGTTTGT
GGAATTGGTTTAACATAACAAATTGGCTGTGGTATATAAAATTATTCATAATGATAGTAGGAGGCTTGGT
AGGTTTAAGAATAGTTTTTGCTGTACTTTCTATAGTGAATAGAGTTAGGCAGGGATATTCACCATTATCG
TTTCAGACCCACCTCCCAACCCCGAGGGGACCCATGCATTGCATCTCAATTAGTCAGCAACCAGGTGTGG
AAAGTCCCCAGGCTCCCCAGCAGGCAGAAGTATGCAAAGCATGCGTCTCAATTAGTCAGCAACCATAGTC
CCGCCCCTAACTCCGCCCATCCCGCCCCTAACTCCGCCCAGTTCCGCCCATTCTCCGCCCCATGGCTGAC
TAATTTTTTTTATTTATGCAGAGGCCGAGGCCGCCTCGGCCTCTGAGCTATTCCAGAAGTAGTGAGGAGG
CTTTTTTGGAGGCCTAGGCTTTTGCAAAAAGCTTTCTAGAGGTACCACCGGAGCTTACCATGACCGAGTA
CAAGCCCACGGTGCGCCTCGCCACCCGCGACGACGTCCCCAGGGCCGTACGCACCCTCGCCGCCGCGTTC
GCCGACTACCCCGCCACGCGCCACACCGTCGATCCGGACCGCCACATCGAGCGGGTCACCGAGCTGCAAG
AACTCTTCCTCACGCGCGTCGGGCTCGACATCGGCAAGGTGTGGGTCGCGGACGACGGCGCCGCCGTGGC
GGTCTGGACCACGCCGGAGAGCGTCGAAGCGGGGGCGGTGTTCGCCGAGATCGGCCCGCGCATGGCCGAG
TTGAGCGGTTCCCGGCTGGCCGCGCAGCAACAGATGGAAGGCCTCCTGGCGCCGCACCGGCCCAAGGAGC
CCGCGTGGTTCCTGGCCACCGTCGGCGTCTCGCCCGACCACCAGGGCAAGGGTCTGGGCAGCGCCGTCGT
GCTCCCCGGAGTGGAGGCGGCCGAGCGCGCCGGGGTGCCCGCCTTCCTGGAGACCTCCGCGCCCCGCAAC
CTCCCCTTCTACGAGCGGCTCGGCTTCACCGTCACCGCCGACGTCGAGGTGCCCGAAGGACCGCGCACCT
GGTGCATGACCCGCAAGCCCGGTGCCAGTTAACGAATTCTAGATCTTGAGACAAATGGCAGTATTCATCC
ACAATTTTAAAAGAAAAGGGGGGATTGGGGGGTACAGTGCAGGGGAAAGAATAGTAGACATAATAGCAAC
AGACATACAAACTAAAGAATTACAAAAACAAATTACAAAAATTCAAAATTTTCGGGTTTATTACAGGGAC
AGCAGAGATCCACTTTGGCGCCGGCTCGAGGCCTGCAGGTGCAAAGATGGATAAAGTTTTAAACAGAGAG
GAATCTTTGCAGCTAATGGACCTTCTAGGTCTTGAAAGGAGTGGGAATTGGCTCCGGTGCCCGTCAGTGG
GCAGAGCGCACATCGCCCACAGTCCCCGAGAAGTTGGGGGGAGGGGTCGGCAATTGAACCGGTGCCTAGA
GAAGGTGGCGCGGGGTAAACTGGGAAAGTGATGTCGTGTACTGGCTCCGCCTTTTTCCCGAGGGTGGGGG
AGAACCGTATATAAGTGCAGTAGTCGCCGTGAACGTTCTTTTTCGCAACGGGTTTGCCGCCAGAACACAG
GTAAGTGCCGTGTGTGGTTCCCGCGGGCCTGGCCTCTTTACGGGTTATGGCCCTTGCGTGCCTTGAATTA
CTTCCACCTGGCTGCAGTACGTGATTCTTGATCCCGAGCTTCGGGTTGGAAGTGGGTGGGAGAGTTCGAG
GCCTTGCGCTTAAGGAGCCCCTTCGCCTCGTGCTTGAGTTGAGGCCTGGCCTGGGCGCTGGGGCCGCCGC
GTGCGAATCTGGTGGCACCTTCGCGCCTGTCTCGCTGCTTTCGATAAGTCTCTAGCCATTTAAAATTTTT
GATGACCTGCTGCGACGCTTTTTTTCTGGCAAGATAGTCTTGTAAATGCGGGCCAAGATCTGCACACTGG
TATTTCGGTTTTTGGGGCCGCGGGCGGCGACGGGGCCCGTGCGTCCCAGCGCACATGTTCGGCGAGGCGG
GGCCTGCGAGCGCGGCCACCGAGAATCGGACGGGGGTAGTCTCAAGCTGGCCGGCCTGCTCTGGTGCCTG
GCCTCGCGCCGCCGTGTATCGCCCCGCCCTGGGCGGCAAGGCTGGCCCGGTCGGCACCAGTTGCGTGAGC
GGAAAGATGGCCGCTTCCCGGCCCTGCTGCAGGGAGCTCAAAATGGAGGACGCGGCGCTCGGGAGAGCGG
GCGGGTGAGTCACCCACACAAAGGAAAAGGGCCTTTCCGTCCTCAGCCGTCGCTTCATGTGACTCCACGG
AGTACCGGGCGCCGTCCAGGCACCTCGATTAGTTCTCGAGCTTTTGGAGTACGTCGTCTTTAGGTTGGGG
GGAGGGGTTTTATGCGATGGAGTTTCCCCACACTGAGTGGGTGGAGACTGAAGTTAGGCCAGCTTGGCAC
TTGATGTAATTCTCCTTGGAATTTGCCCTTTTTGAGTTTGGATCTTGGTTCATTCTCAAGCCTCAGACAG
TGGTTCAAAGTTTTTTTCTTCCATTTCAGGTGTCGTGAGGCTAGCACCGCCACCATGACCAGCCCCGCGG
CCGCTCAAAGCCGGGAGATCGACTGTTTGAGCCCGGAAGCGCAGAAGCTGGCGGAAGCCCGGCTCGCTGC
AAAACGGGCGGCCCGCGCGGAGGCTCGCGAGATCCGCATGAAGGAGCTGGAGCGGCAGCAGAAGGAGGAA
GACAGTGAGCGCTACTCTCGTAGATCCAGAAGAAACACATCGGCTTCTGATGAAGACGAGCGCATGTCAG
TGGGTAGTCGTGGAAGCCTGAGGGTAGAAGAGAGACCAGAAAAAGATTTTACTGAGAAGGGGTCTCGTAA
CATGCCGGGCCTGTCTGCAGCCACGCTGGCCTCTCTGGGTGGGACTTCCTCTCGGAGAGGCAGCGGAGAC
ACCTCCATCTCCATCGACACCGAGGCATCCATCAGGGAAATCAAGGAACTCAATGAGTTAAAGGACCAGA
TTCAGGATGTAGAAGGCAAATACATGCAGGGATTGAAAGAGATGAAGGACTCTCTAGCAGAAGTTGAAGA
GAAATATAAGAAGGCTATGGTTTCCAATGCTCAGCTAGACAATGAAAAGACAAACTTCATGTACCAGGTT
GATACCCTAAAAGATATGTTGCTGGAGCTTGAAGAACAGCTGGCTGAATCTAGGCGGCAGTACGAAGAGA
AAAACAAAGAATTTGAAAGGGAAAAACACGCCCACAGTATACTGCAATTTCAGTTTGCTGAAGTCAAGGA
GGCCCTGAAGCAAAGAGAGGAAATGCTCGAGAAACATGGAATAATCCTAAATTCAGAAATAGCTACCAAT
GGAGAGACTTCCGACACCCTCAATAATGTTGGATACCAAGGTCCTACCAAGATGACAAAAGAAGAGTTAA
ATGCCCTCAAGTCGACAGGGGATGGGACCCTAGGAAGAGCCAGTGAAGTGGAGGTGAAAAATGAAATCGT
GGCGAATGTGGGGAAAAGAGAAATCTTGCACAATACTGAGAAAGAACAACACACAGAGGACACAGTGAAG
GACTGTGTGGACATAGAGGTATTCCCTGCTGGTGAGAATACCGAGGACCAGAAATCCTCTGAAGACACTG
CCCCATTCCTAGGAACCTTAGCAGGTGCTACCTATGAGGAACAGGTTCAAAGCCAAATTCTTGAGAGCAG
TTCTCTCCCTGAAAACACAGTACAGGTTGAGTCAAATGAGGTCATGGGTGCACCAGATGACAGGACCAGA
ACTCCCCTTGAGCCATCCAACTGTTGGAGTGACTTAGATGGTGGGAACCACACAGAGAATGTGGGAGAGG
CAGCAGTGACTCAGGTTGAAGAGCAGGCAGGCACAGTGGCCTCGTGTCCTTTAGGGCATAGTGATGACAC
AGTTTATCATGATGACAAATGTATGGTAGAGGTCCCCCAAGAGTTAGAGACAAGCACAGGGCATAGTTTA
GAGAAAGAATTCACCAACCAGGAAGCAGCTGAGCCCAAGGAGGTTCCAGCGCACAGTACAGAAGTAGGTA
GGGATCACAACGAAGAAGAGGGTGAAGAAACAGGATTAAGGGACGAGAAACCAATCAAGACAGAAGTTCC
TGGTTCTCCAGCAGGAACTGAGGGCAACTGTCAGGAAGCGACAGGTCCAAGTACAGTAGACACTCAAAAT
GAACCCTTAGATATGAAAGAGCCCGATGAAGAAAAGAGTGACCAACAGGGAGAGGCATTGGACTCATCGC
AGAAGAAGACAAAGAACAAGAAAAAGAAAAACAAGAAGAAAAAATCCCCAGTACCCGTAGAAACCCTTAA
AGATGTTAAAAAAGAGTTAACGTATCAGAACACAGATTTAAGTGAAATTAAGGAAGAAGAGCAGGTAAAG
TCTACTGACAGAAAGTCAGCAGTGGAAGCCCAAAACGAGGTGACTGAAAATCCAAAACAGAAAATTGCAG
CAGAAAGCAGTGAAAATGTTGATTGTCCGGAGAATCCTAAAATTAAGTTGGATGGAAAACTTGACCAAGA
AGGTGATGATGTACAAACAGCAGCTGAGGAGGTACTAGCTGATGGAGACACATTAGATTTTGAGGATGAC
ACCGTTCAATCATCAGGCCCGAGGGCTGGTGGTGAAGAATTAGATGAAGGTGTTGCAAAAGATAATGCTA
AAATAGATGGTGCCACTCAAAGCAGTCCTGCAGAACCAAAGAGCGAAGACGCAGATCGCTGCACCCTGCC
CGAACATGAAAGTCCCTCACAGGACATTAGTGATGCCTGTGAAGCAGAAAGTACAGAGAGGTGTGAGATG
TCAGAACATCCAAGTCAGACCGTCAGGAAAGCTTTAGACAGCAATAGCCTAGAGAACGATGACTTGTCGG
CACCAGGAAGAGAGCCAGGGCACTTCAATCCAGAAAGCAGAGAAGATACCAGAGGAGGGAATGAGAAGGG
CAAAAGCAAAGAAGACTGTACCATGTCCTAGTAATGAACTAGTCCGTAACTTGAAAGTATTTCGATTTCT
TGGCTTTATATATCTTGTGGAAAGGACGAGTCGCATTCTGAGTCTCGGTCGTTACGCGTTAAGTCGACAA
TCAACCTCTGGATTACAAAATTTGTGAAAGATTGACTGGTATTCTTAACTATGTTGCTCCTTTTACGCTA
TGTGGATACGCTGCTTTAATGCCTTTGTATCATGCTATTGCTTCCCGTATGGCTTTCATTTTCTCCTCCT
TGTATAAATCCTGGTTGCTGTCTCTTTATGAGGAGTTGTGGCCCGTTGTCAGGCAACGTGGCGTGGTGTG
CACTGTGTTTGCTGACGCAACCCCCACTGGTTGGGGCATTGCCACCACCTGTCAGCTCCTTTCCGGGACT
TTCGCTTTCCCCCTCCCTATTGCCACGGCGGAACTCATCGCCGCCTGCCTTGCCCGCTGCTGGACAGGGG
CTCGGCTGTTGGGCACTGACAATTCCGTGGTGTTGTCGGGGAAATCATCGTCCTTTCCTTGGCTGCTCGC
CTGTGTTGCCACCTGGATTCTGCGCGGGACGTCCTTCTGCTACGTCCCTTCGGCCCTCAATCCAGCGGAC
CTTCCTTCCCGCGGCCTGCTGCCGGCTCTGCGGCCTCTTCCGCGTCTTCGCCTTCGCCCTCAGACGAGTC
GGATCTCCCTTTGGGCCGCCTCCCCGCGTCGACTTTAAGACCAATGACTTACAAGGCAGCTGTAGATCTT
AGCCACTTTTTAAAAGAAAAGGGGGGACTGGAAGGGCTAATTCACTCCCAACGAAGACAAGATCTGCTTT
TTGCTTGTACTGGGTCTCTCTGGTTAGACCAGATCTGAGCCTGGGAGCTCTCTGGCTAACTAGGGAACCC
ACTGCTTAAGCCTCAATAAAGCTTGCCTTGAGTGCTTCAAGTAGTGTGTGCCCGTCTGTTGTGTGACTCT
GGTAACTAGAGATCCCTCAGACCCTTTTAGTCAGTGTGGAAAATCTCTAGCAGTACGTATAGTAGTTCAT
GTCATCTTATTATTCAGTATTTATAACTTGCAAAGAAATGAATATCAGAGAGTGAGAGGAACTTGTTTAT
TGCAGCTTATAATGGTTACAAATAAAGCAATAGCATCACAAATTTCACAAATAAAGCATTTTTTTCACTG
CATTCTAGTTGTGGTTTGTCCAAACTCATCAATGTATCTTATCATGTCTGGCTCTAGCTATCCCGCCCCT
AACTCCGCCCATCCCGCCCCTAACTCCGCCCAGTTCCGCCCATTCTCCGCCCCATGGCTGACTAATTTTT
TTTATTTATGCAGAGGCCGAGGCCGCCTCGGCCTCTGAGCTATTCCAGAAGTAGTGAGGAGGCTTTTTTG
GAGGCCTAGGGACGTACCCAATTCGCCCTATAGTGAGTCGTATTACGCGCGCTCACTGGCCGTCGTTTTA
CAACGTCGTGACTGGGAAAACCCTGGCGTTACCCAACTTAATCGCCTTGCAGCACATCCCCCTTTCGCCA
GCTGGCGTAATAGCGAAGAGGCCCGCACCGATCGCCCTTCCCAACAGTTGCGCAGCCTGAATGGCGAATG
GG
[124 nt withheld, positions 8123-8246]
C
[91 nt withheld, positions 8248-8338]
A
[49 nt withheld, positions 8340-8388]
CCTTTGACGTTGGAGTCCACGTTCTTT
[37 nt withheld, positions 8416-8452]
ACCCTATCTCGGTCTATTCTTTTGATTTATAAGGGATTTTGCCGATTTCGGCCTATTGGTTAAAAAATGA
GCTGATTTAACAAAAATTTAACGCGAATTTTAACAAAATATTAACGCTTACAATTTAGGTGGCACTTTTC
GGGGAAATGTGCGCGGAACCCCTATTTGTTTATTTTTCTAAATACATTCAAATATGTATCCGCTCATGAG
ACAATAACCCTGATAAATGCTTCAATAATATTGAAAAAGGAAGAGTATGAGTATTCAACATTTCCGTGTC
GCCCTTATTCCCTTTTTTGCGGCATTTTGCCTTCCTGTTTTTGCTCACCCAGAAACGCTGGTGAAAGTAA
AAGATGCTGAAGATCAGTTGGGTGCACGAGTGGGTTACATCGAACTGGATCTCAACAGCGGTAAGATCCT
TGAGAGTTTTCGCCCCGAAGAACGTTTTCCAATGATGAGCACTTTTAAAGTTCTGCTATGTGGCGCGGTA
TTATCCCGTATTGACGCCGGGCAAGAGCAACTCGGTCGCCGCATACACTATTCTCAGAATGACTTGGTTG
AGTACTCACCAGTCACAGAAAAGCATCTTACGGATGGCATGACAGTAAGAGAATTATGCAGTGCTGCCAT
AACCATGAGTGATAACACTGCGGCCAACTTACTTCTGACAACGATCGGAGGACCGAAGGAGCTAACCGCT
TTTTTGCACAACATGGGGGATCATGTAACTCGCCTTGATCGTTGGGAACCGGAGCTGAATGAAGCCATAC
CAAACGACGAGCGTGACACCACGATGCCTGTAGCAATGGCAACAACGTTGCGCAAACTATTAACTGGCGA
ACTACTTACTCTAGCTTCCCGGCAACAATTAATAGACTGGATGGAGGCGGATAAAGTTGCAGGACCACTT
CTGCGCTCGGCCCTTCCGGCTGGCTGGTTTATTGCTGATAAATCTGGAGCCGGTGAGCGTGGGTCTCGCG
GTATCATTGCAGCACTGGGGCCAGATGGTAAGCCCTCCCGTATCGTAGTTATCTACACGACGGGGAGTCA
GGCAACTATGGATGAACGAAATAGACAGATCGCTGAGATAGGTGCCTCACTGATTAAGCATTGGTAACTG
TCAGACCAAGTTTACTCATATATACTTTAGATTGATTTAAAACTTCATTTTTAATTTAAAAGGATCTAGG
TGAAGATCCTTTTTGATAATCTCATGACCAAAATCCCTTAACGTGAGTTTTCGTTCCACTGAGCGTCAGA
CCCCGTAGAAAAGATCAAAGGATCTTCTTGAGATCCTTTTTTTCTGCGCGTAATCTGCTGCTTGCAAACA
AAAAAACCACCGCTACCAGCGGTGGTTTGTTTGCCGGATCAAGAGCTACCAACTCTTTTTCCGAAGGTAA
CTGGCTTCAGCAGAGCGCAGATACCAAATACTGTTCTTCTAGTGTAGCCGTAGTTAGGCCACCACTTCAA
GAACTCTGTAGCACCGCCTACATACCTCGCTCTGCTAATCCTGTTACCAGTGGCTGCTGCCAGTGGCGAT
AAGTCGTGTCTTACCGGGTTGGACTCAAGACGATAGTTACCGGATAAGGCGCAGCGGTCGGGCTGAACGG
GGGGTTCGTGCACACAGCCCAGCTTGGAGCGAACGACCTACACCGAACTGAGATACCTACAGCGTGAGCT
ATGAGAAAGCGCCACGCTTCCCGAAGGGAGAAAGGCGGACAGGTATCCGGTAAGCGGCAGGGTCGGAACA
GGAGAGCGCACGAGGGAGCTTCCAGGGGGAAACGCCTGGTATCTTTATAGTCCTGTCGGGTTTCGCCACC
TCTGACTTGAGCGTCGATTTTTGTGATGCTCGTCAGGGGGGCGGAGCCTATGGAAAAACGCCAGCAACGC
GGCCTTTTTACGGTTCCTGGCCTTTTGCTGGCCTTTTGCTCACATGTTCTTTCCTGCGTTATCCCCTGAT
TCTGTGGATAACCGTATTACCGCCTTTGAGTGAGCTGATACCGCTCGCCGCAGCCGAACGACCGAGCGCA
GCGAGTCAGTGAGCGAGGAAGCGGAAGAGCGCCCAATACGCAAACCGCCTCTCCCCGCGCGTTGGCCGAT
TCATTAATGCAGCTGGCACGACAGGTTTCCCGACTGGAAAGCGGGCAGTGAGCGCAACGCAATTAATGTG
AGTTAGCTCACTCATTAGGCACCCCAGGCTTTACACTTTATGCTTCCGGCTCGTATGTTGTGTGGAATTG
TGAGCGGATAACAATTTCACACAGGAAACAGCTATGACCATGATTACGCCAAGCGCGCAATTAACCCTCA
CTAAAGGGAACAAAAGCTGGAGCTGCAAGC
Features (pLannotate 1.2.2; 31 found; start..end, strand, type, name):
      5..231     +  promoter       RSV promoter: Rous sarcoma virus enhancer/promoter
    232..412     +  LTR            5' LTR (truncated): truncated 5' long terminal repeat (LTR) from HIV-1
    459..584     +  misc_feature   HIV-1 Ψ: packaging signal of human immunodeficiency virus type 1
    568..931     +  CDS            HIV-1 gag (fragment): gag protein from human immunodeficiency virus 1; gag
   1077..1310    +  misc_feature   RRE: The Rev response element (RRE) of HIV-1 allows for Rev-dependent mRNA export from the nucleus to the cytoplasm.
   1687..1713    +  CDS            Rev (fragment): human immunodeficiency virus 1 (HIV-1) Rev protein; rev; enhances nuclear export of unspliced and incompletely spliced viral mRNAs
   1720..1743    +  promoter       SV40 promoter (fragment): SV40 early promoter
   1744..1815    +  promoter       SV40 promoter (fragment): SV40 enhancer and early promoter
   1839..1974    +  rep_origin     SV40 ori: SV40 origin of replication
   2020..2616    +  CDS            PuroR (fragment): puromycin N-acetyltransferase; pac from Streptomyces; confers resistance to puromycin
   2665..2782    +  misc_feature   cPPT/CTS: central polypurine tract and central termination sequence of HIV-1
   2847..2913    +  CDS            small t antigen (fragment): SV40 (simian virus 40) small t antigen
   2920..4098    +  promoter       EF-1α promoter: strong constitutive promoter for human elongation factor EF-1α
   4115..6538    +  CDS            LRRFIP1: LRRF1_HUMAN - Also known as GCF2, TRIP. Experimental evidence at protein level: Swiss-Prot protein existence level 1. Transcriptional repressor which preferentially binds to the GC-rich consensus sequence (5'-AGCCCCCGGCG-3') and may regulate expression of TNF, EGFR and PDGFA. May control smooth muscle cells proliferation following artery injury through PDGFA repression. May also bind double-stranded RNA. Positively regulates Toll-like receptor (TLR) signaling in response to agonist probably by competing with the negative FLII regulator for MYD88-binding. From Homo sapiens (Human).
   6554..6607    +  promoter       U6 promoter (fragment): RNA polymerase III promoter for human U6 snRNA
   6649..7237    +  misc_feature   WPRE: woodchuck hepatitis virus posttranscriptional regulatory element
   7288..7307    +  misc_feature   cPPT/CTS (fragment): central polypurine tract and central termination sequence of HIV-1
   7309..7542    +  LTR            3' LTR (ΔU3): self-inactivating 3' long terminal repeat (LTR) from HIV-1
   7620..7741    +  polyA_signal   SV40 poly(A) signal: SV40 polyadenylation signal
   7781..7916    +  rep_origin     SV40 ori: SV40 origin of replication
   7937..7955    -  promoter       T7 promoter: promoter for bacteriophage T7 RNA polymerase
   7963..8118    +  CDS            lacZα (fragment): LacZα fragment of β-galactosidase; lacZ fragment
   8123..8551    +  rep_origin     f1 ori (sequence partly withheld): f1 bacteriophage origin of replication; arrow indicates direction of (+) strand synthesis
   8604..8708    +  promoter       AmpR promoter: bla
   8709..9569    +  CDS            AmpR: β-lactamase; bla; confers resistance to ampicillin, carbenicillin, and related antibiotics
   9740..10328   +  rep_origin     ori: high-copy-number ColE1/pMB1/pBR322/pUC origin of replication
  10511..10603   +  CDS            lacI (fragment): lac repressor; lacI; The lac repressor binds to the lac operator to inhibit transcription in E. coli. This inhibition can be relieved by adding lactose or isopropyl-β-D-thiogalactopyranoside (IPTG).
  10616..10637   +  protein_bind   CAP binding site: CAP binding activates transcription in the presence of cAMP. E. coli catabolite activator protein
  10652..10682   +  promoter       lac promoter: promoter for the E. coli lac operon
  10686..10708   +  protein_bind   lac operator (fragment): The lac repressor binds to the lac operator to inhibit transcription in E. coli. This inhibition can be relieved by adding lactose or isopropyl-β-D-thiogalactopyranoside (IPTG). lac repressor encoded by lacI
  10751..10769   +  promoter       T3 promoter: promoter for bacteriophage T3 RNA polymerase
