[The description below was written by a language model from this plasmid's Addgene catalogue record and pLannotate feature annotations shown in this document.]
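Description:
TFORF1136 is a lentiviral mammalian expression plasmid built on the pLX_TRC317 backbone and belongs to a barcoded library of human transcription factor open reading frames. It carries the human LRRFIP1 coding sequence (also known as GCF2 or TRIP), a GC-rich-sequence-binding transcriptional repressor, under the strong constitutive EF-1α promoter. The ORF portion was made by gene synthesis. According to the record, each library member also carries a unique 24-bp barcode so that the transcription factor can be identified in pooled screens. The barcode is not annotated in the feature table, so its position is not stated. A WPRE downstream of the ORF enhances transcript stability and expression.

The viral portion has a third-generation, self-inactivating layout. An RSV promoter drives a truncated HIV-1 5' LTR, followed by the Ψ packaging signal with a gag fragment, the RRE for Rev-dependent nuclear export, a cPPT/CTS, and a ΔU3 3' LTR, with an SV40 polyadenylation signal beyond it. Upstream of the EF-1α cassette, an SV40 early promoter/origin region drives puromycin N-acetyltransferase, which allows selection of transduced mammalian cells.

In bacteria the plasmid is maintained by a high-copy ColE1/pUC-type origin and ampicillin resistance. An f1 origin and lac, T7 and T3 promoter remnants are also present from the cloning backbone. Several short annotated fragments (U6 promoter, small t antigen, Rev) are probably backbone remnants or partial sequence matches rather than functional elements. The depositor notes that the plasmid may recombine during propagation, which is common for LTR-containing vectors. The construct is intended for overexpressing LRRFIP1, alone or within pooled transcription factor screens such as directed differentiation studies.
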