Addgene plasmid #144080: TFORF1136
Purpose: Lentiviral vector for overexpressing transcription factor ORFs with unique 24-bp barcodes. Barcodes facilitate identification of transcription factors in pooled screens.
Depositing lab: Feng Zhang. Depositing organization: Broad Institute. Publication: A transcription factor atlas of directed differentiation. Joung J, Ma S, Tay T, Geiger-Schuller KR, Kirchgatterer PC, Verdine VK, Guo B, Arias-Garcia MA, Allen WE, Singh A, Kuksenko O, Abudayyeh OO, Gootenberg JS, Fu Z, Macrae RK, Buenrostro JD, Regev A, Zhang F. Cell. 2023 Jan 5;186(1):209-229.e26. doi: 10.1016/j.cell.2022.11.026. PubMed 36608654.
Backbone
  Vector backbone: pLX_TRC317
  Backbone manufacturer: Broad Institute Genetic Perturbation Platform
  Backbone size w/o insert (bp): 8264
  Vector type: Mammalian Expression, Lentiviral
  Selectable markers: Puromycin
Growth in bacteria
  Bacterial resistance: Ampicillin, 100 μg/mL
  Growth temperature: 37°C
  Growth strain: NEB Stable
  Copy number: High Copy
Gene/Insert
  Gene/Insert name: LRRFIP1
  Species: H. sapiens (human)
  Insert size (bp): 2528
  Entrez Gene: LRRFIP1 (a.k.a. FLAP-1, FLAP1, FLIIAP1, GCF-2, GCF2, HUFI-1, TRIP)
  Promoter: EF1a
  Cloning method: Unknown
  Sequencing primers: 5′ GGGTGGAGACTGAAGTTAGGCCAG; 3′ CACATAGCGTAAAAGGAGCAACATAG
Terms and licenses: Academic/Nonprofit Terms; Industry Terms: Not Available to Industry
Depositor comments: NM_001137552,ENST00000392000 . The transcription factor ORF portion of this plasmid was synthesized by Genewiz. Please test multiple small colonies in case of plasmid recombination. To make this collection available in a timely manner, a portion of this collection was not fully sequenced by Addgene. If an Addgene verified full plasmid sequence is not available, please contact us prior to placing an order to request the full sequence.
How to cite: TFORF1136 was a gift from Feng Zhang (Addgene plasmid # 144080 ; http://n2t.net/addgene:144080 ; RRID:Addgene_144080)
