>Addgene plasmid #144080 | TFORF1136 | depositor partial sequence | sequence record 284364 | Insert
ACCGCCACCATGACCAGCCCCGCGGCCGCTCAAAGCCGGGAGATCGACTGTTTGAGCCCGGAAGCGCAGA
AGCTGGCGGAAGCCCGGCTCGCTGCAAAACGGGCGGCCCGCGCGGAGGCTCGCGAGATCCGCATGAAGGA
GCTGGAGCGGCAGCAGAAGGAGGAAGACAGTGAGCGCTACTCTCGTAGATCCAGAAGAAACACATCGGCT
TCTGATGAAGACGAGCGCATGTCAGTGGGTAGTCGTGGAAGCCTGAGGGTAGAAGAGAGACCAGAAAAAG
ATTTTACTGAGAAGGGGTCTCGTAACATGCCGGGCCTGTCTGCAGCCACGCTGGCCTCTCTGGGTGGGAC
TTCCTCTCGGAGAGGCAGCGGAGACACCTCCATCTCCATCGACACCGAGGCATCCATCAGGGAAATCAAG
GAACTCAATGAGTTAAAGGACCAGATTCAGGATGTAGAAGGCAAATACATGCAGGGATTGAAAGAGATGA
AGGACTCTCTAGCAGAAGTTGAAGAGAAATATAAGAAGGCTATGGTTTCCAATGCTCAGCTAGACAATGA
AAAGACAAACTTCATGTACCAGGTTGATACCCTAAAAGATATGTTGCTGGAGCTTGAAGAACAGCTGGCT
GAATCTAGGCGGCAGTACGAAGAGAAAAACAAAGAATTTGAAAGGGAAAAACACGCCCACAGTATACTGC
AATTTCAGTTTGCTGAAGTCAAGGAGGCCCTGAAGCAAAGAGAGGAAATGCTCGAGAAACATGGAATAAT
CCTAAATTCAGAAATAGCTACCAATGGAGAGACTTCCGACACCCTCAATAATGTTGGATACCAAGGTCCT
ACCAAGATGACAAAAGAAGAGTTAAATGCCCTCAAGTCGACAGGGGATGGGACCCTAGGAAGAGCCAGTG
AAGTGGAGGTGAAAAATGAAATCGTGGCGAATGTGGGGAAAAGAGAAATCTTGCACAATACTGAGAAAGA
ACAACACACAGAGGACACAGTGAAGGACTGTGTGGACATAGAGGTATTCCCTGCTGGTGAGAATACCGAG
GACCAGAAATCCTCTGAAGACACTGCCCCATTCCTAGGAACCTTAGCAGGTGCTACCTATGAGGAACAGG
TTCAAAGCCAAATTCTTGAGAGCAGTTCTCTCCCTGAAAACACAGTACAGGTTGAGTCAAATGAGGTCAT
GGGTGCACCAGATGACAGGACCAGAACTCCCCTTGAGCCATCCAACTGTTGGAGTGACTTAGATGGTGGG
AACCACACAGAGAATGTGGGAGAGGCAGCAGTGACTCAGGTTGAAGAGCAGGCAGGCACAGTGGCCTCGT
GTCCTTTAGGGCATAGTGATGACACAGTTTATCATGATGACAAATGTATGGTAGAGGTCCCCCAAGAGTT
AGAGACAAGCACAGGGCATAGTTTAGAGAAAGAATTCACCAACCAGGAAGCAGCTGAGCCCAAGGAGGTT
CCAGCGCACAGTACAGAAGTAGGTAGGGATCACAACGAAGAAGAGGGTGAAGAAACAGGATTAAGGGACG
AGAAACCAATCAAGACAGAAGTTCCTGGTTCTCCAGCAGGAACTGAGGGCAACTGTCAGGAAGCGACAGG
TCCAAGTACAGTAGACACTCAAAATGAACCCTTAGATATGAAAGAGCCCGATGAAGAAAAGAGTGACCAA
CAGGGAGAGGCATTGGACTCATCGCAGAAGAAGACAAAGAACAAGAAAAAGAAAAACAAGAAGAAAAAAT
CCCCAGTACCCGTAGAAACCCTTAAAGATGTTAAAAAAGAGTTAACGTATCAGAACACAGATTTAAGTGA
AATTAAGGAAGAAGAGCAGGTAAAGTCTACTGACAGAAAGTCAGCAGTGGAAGCCCAAAACGAGGTGACT
GAAAATCCAAAACAGAAAATTGCAGCAGAAAGCAGTGAAAATGTTGATTGTCCGGAGAATCCTAAAATTA
AGTTGGATGGAAAACTTGACCAAGAAGGTGATGATGTACAAACAGCAGCTGAGGAGGTACTAGCTGATGG
AGACACATTAGATTTTGAGGATGACACCGTTCAATCATCAGGCCCGAGGGCTGGTGGTGAAGAATTAGAT
GAAGGTGTTGCAAAAGATAATGCTAAAATAGATGGTGCCACTCAAAGCAGTCCTGCAGAACCAAAGAGCG
AAGACGCAGATCGCTGCACCCTGCCCGAACATGAAAGTCCCTCACAGGACATTAGTGATGCCTGTGAAGC
AGAAAGTACAGAGAGGTGTGAGATGTCAGAACATCCAAGTCAGACCGTCAGGAAAGCTTTAGACAGCAAT
AGCCTAGAGAACGATGACTTGTCGGCACCAGGAAGAGAGCCAGGGCACTTCAATCCAGAAAGCAGAGAAG
ATACCAGAGGAGGGAATGAGAAGGGCAAAAGCAAAGAAGACTGTACCATGTCCTAGTAATGAACTAGTCC
GTAACTTGAAAGTATTTCGATTTCTTGGCTTTATATATCTTGTGGAAAGGACGAGTCGCATTCTGAGTCT
CGGTCGTT
