>Addgene plasmid #144080 | TFORF1136 | depositor partial sequence | sequence record 284365 | Barcode
GTCGCATTCTGAGTCTCGGTCGTT
